>Addgene plasmid #164018 | pcDNA3.1 6B CARD8 UPA-CARD-mCherry Y527A | addgene full sequence | sequence record 325111 | Addgene NGS Result
TGACTAATTTTTTTTATTTATGCAGAGGCCGAGGCCGCCTCTGCCTCTGAGCTATTCCAGAAGTAGTGAG
GAGGCTTTTTTGGAGGCCTAGGCTTTTGCAAAAAGCTCCCGGGAGCTTGTATATCCATTTTCGGATCTGA
TCAAGAGACAGGATGAGGATCGTTTCGCATGATTGAACAAGATGGATTGCACGCAGGTTCTCCGGCCGCT
TGGGTGGAGAGGCTATTCGGCTATGACTGGGCACAACAGACAATCGGCTGCTCTGATGCCGCCGTGTTCC
GGCTGTCAGCGCAGGGGCGCCCGGTTCTTTTTGTCAAGACCGACCTGTCCGGTGCCCTGAATGAACTGCA
GGACGAGGCAGCGCGGCTATCGTGGCTGGCCACGACGGGCGTTCCTTGCGCAGCTGTGCTCGACGTTGTC
ACTGAAGCGGGAAGGGACTGGCTGCTATTGGGCGAAGTGCCGGGGCAGGATCTCCTGTCATCTCACCTTG
CTCCTGCCGAGAAAGTATCCATCATGGCTGATGCAATGCGGCGGCTGCATACGCTTGATCCGGCTACCTG
CCCATTCGACCACCAAGCGAAACATCGCATCGAGCGAGCACGTACTCGGATGGAAGCCGGTCTTGTCGAT
CAGGATGATCTGGACGAAGAGCATCAGGGGCTCGCGCCAGCCGAACTGTTCGCCAGGCTCAAGGCGCGCA
TGCCCGACGGCGAGGATCTCGTCGTGACCCATGGCGATGCCTGCTTGCCGAATATCATGGTGGAAAATGG
CCGCTTTTCTGGATTCATCGACTGTGGCCGGCTGGGTGTGGCGGACCGCTATCAGGACATAGCGTTGGCT
ACCCGTGATATTGCTGAAGAGCTTGGCGGCGAATGGGCTGACCGCTTCCTCGTGCTTTACGGTATCGCCG
CTCCCGATTCGCAGCGCATCGCCTTCTATCGCCTTCTTGACGAGTTCTTCTGAGCGGGACTCTGGGGTTC
GAAATGACCGACCAAGCGACGCCCAACCTGCCATCACGAGATTTCGATTCCACCGCCGCCTTCTATGAAA
GGTTGGGCTTCGGAATCGTTTTCCGGGACGCCGGCTGGATGATCCTCCAGCGCGGGGATCTCATGCTGGA
GTTCTTCGCCCACCCCAACTTGTTTATTGCAGCTTATAATGGTTACAAATAAAGCAATAGCATCACAAAT
TTCACAAATAAAGCATTTTTTTCACTGCATTCTAGTTGTGGTTTGTCCAAACTCATCAATGTATCTTATC
ATGTCTGTATACCGTCGACCTCTAGCTAGAGCTTGGCGTAATCATGGTCATAGCTGTTTCCTGTGTGAAA
TTGTTATCCGCTCACAATTCCACACAACATACGAGCCGGAAGCATAAAGTGTAAAGCCTGGGGTGCCTAA
TGAGTGAGCTAACTCACATTAATTGCGTTGCGCTCACTGCCCGCTTTCCAGTCGGGAAACCTGTCGTGCC
AGCTGCATTAATGAATCGGCCAACGCGCGGGGAGAGGCGGTTTGCGTATTGGGCGCTCTTCCGCTTCCTC
GCTCACTGACTCGCTGCGCTCGGTCGTTCGGCTGCGGCGAGCGGTATCAGCTCACTCAAAGGCGGTAATA
CGGTTATCCACAGAATCAGGGGATAACGCAGGAAAGAACATGTGAGCAAAAGGCCAGCAAAAGGCCAGGA
ACCGTAAAAAGGCCGCGTTGCTGGCGTTTTTCCATAGGCTCCGCCCCCCTGACGAGCATCACAAAAATCG
ACGCTCAAGTCAGAGGTGGCGAAACCCGACAGGACTATAAAGATACCAGGCGTTTCCCCCTGGAAGCTCC
CTCGTGCGCTCTCCTGTTCCGACCCTGCCGCTTACCGGATACCTGTCCGCCTTTCTCCCTTCGGGAAGCG
TGGCGCTTTCTCATAGCTCACGCTGTAGGTATCTCAGTTCGGTGTAGGTCGTTCGCTCCAAGCTGGGCTG
TGTGCACGAACCCCCCGTTCAGCCCGACCGCTGCGCCTTATCCGGTAACTATCGTCTTGAGTCCAACCCG
GTAAGACACGACTTATCGCCACTGGCAGCAGCCACTGGTAACAGGATTAGCAGAGCGAGGTATGTAGGCG
GTGCTACAGAGTTCTTGAAGTGGTGGCCTAACTACGGCTACACTAGAAGAACAGTATTTGGTATCTGCGC
TCTGCTGAAGCCAGTTACCTTCGGAAAAAGAGTTGGTAGCTCTTGATCCGGCAAACAAACCACCGCTGGT
AGCGGTGGTTTTTTTGTTTGCAAGCAGCAGATTACGCGCAGAAAAAAAGGATCTCAAGAAGATCCTTTGA
TCTTTTCTACGGGGTCTGACGCTCAGTGGAACGAAAACTCACGTTAAGGGATTTTGGTCATGAGATTATC
AAAAAGGATCTTCACCTAGATCCTTTTAAATTAAAAATGAAGTTTTAAATCAATCTAAAGTATATATGAG
TAAACTTGGTCTGACAGTTACCAATGCTTAATCAGTGAGGCACCTATCTCAGCGATCTGTCTATTTCGTT
CATCCATAGTTGCCTGACTCCCCGTCGTGTAGATAACTACGATACGGGAGGGCTTACCATCTGGCCCCAG
TGCTGCAATGATACCGCGAGACCCACGCTCACCGGCTCCAGATTTATCAGCAATAAACCAGCCAGCCGGA
AGGGCCGAGCGCAGAAGTGGTCCTGCAACTTTATCCGCCTCCATCCAGTCTATTAATTGTTGCCGGGAAG
CTAGAGTAAGTAGTTCGCCAGTTAATAGTTTGCGCAACGTTGTTGCCATTGCTACAGGCATCGTGGTGTC
ACGCTCGTCGTTTGGTATGGCTTCATTCAGCTCCGGTTCCCAACGATCAAGGCGAGTTACATGATCCCCC
ATGTTGTGCAAAAAAGCGGTTAGCTCCTTCGGTCCTCCGATCGTTGTCAGAAGTAAGTTGGCCGCAGTGT
TATCACTCATGGTTATGGCAGCACTGCATAATTCTCTTACTGTCATGCCATCCGTAAGATGCTTTTCTGT
GACTGGTGAGTACTCAACCAAGTCATTCTGAGAATAGTGTATGCGGCGACCGAGTTGCTCTTGCCCGGCG
TCAATACGGGATAATACCGCGCCACATAGCAGAACTTTAAAAGTGCTCATCATTGGAAAACGTTCTTCGG
GGCGAAAACTCTCAAGGATCTTACCGCTGTTGAGATCCAGTTCGATGTAACCCACTCGTGCACCCAACTG
ATCTTCAGCATCTTTTACTTTCACCAGCGTTTCTGGGTGAGCAAAAACAGGAAGGCAAAATGCCGCAAAA
AAGGGAATAAGGGCGACACGGAAATGTTGAATACTCATACTCTTCCTTTTTCATTATTATTGAAGCATTT
ATCAGGGTTATTGTCTCATGAGCGGATACATATTTGAATGTATTTAGAAAAATAAACAAATAGGGGTTCC
GCGCACATTTCCCCGAAAAGTGCCACCTGACGTCGACGGATCGGGAGATCTCCCGATCCCCTATGGTGCA
CTCTCAGTACAATCTGCTCTGATGCCGCATAGTTAAGCCAGTATCTGCTCCCTGCTTGTGTGTTGGAGGT
CGCTGAGTAGTGCGCGAGCAAAATTTAAGCTACAACAAGGCAAGGCTTGACCGACAATTGCATGAAGAAT
CTGCTTAGGGTTAGGCGTTTTGCGCTGCTTCGCGATGTACGGGCCAGATATACGCGTTGACATTGATTAT
TGACTAGTTATTAATAGTAATCAATTACGGGGTCATTAGTTCATAGCCCATATATGGAGTTCCGCGTTAC
ATAACTTACGGTAAATGGCCCGCCTGGCTGACCGCCCAACGACCCCCGCCCATTGACGTCAATAATGACG
TATGTTCCCATAGTAACGCCAATAGGGACTTTCCATTGACGTCAATGGGTGGAGTATTTACGGTAAACTG
CCCACTTGGCAGTACATCAAGTGTATCATATGCCAAGTACGCCCCCTATTGACGTCAATGACGGTAAATG
GCCCGCCTGGCATTATGCCCAGTACATGACCTTATGGGACTTTCCTACTTGGCAGTACATCTACGTATTA
GTCATCGCTATTACCATGGTGATGCGGTTTTGGCAGTACATCAATGGGCGTGGATAGCGGTTTGACTCAC
GGGGATTTCCAAGTCTCCACCCCATTGACGTCAATGGGAGTTTGTTTTGGCACCAAAATCAACGGGACTT
TCCAAAATGTCGTAACAACTCCGCCCCATTGACGCAAATGGGCGGTAGGCGTGTACGGTGGGAGGTCTAT
ATAAGCAGAGCTCTCTGGCTAACTAGAGAACCCACTGCTTACTGGCTTATCGAAATTAATACGACTCACT
ATAGGGAGACCCAAGCTTGGTACCGAGCTCGGATCCCTACTTCCAATCCAATGCCACCATGTCTCTGATG
GGCATCCTGCTGCGGATCGCCAGTGGGACTCGCCTCTCCATCCCCATCACTTCCAACACATTGATCTATT
ATCACCCCCACCCCGAAGATATTAAGTTCCACTTGTACCTTGTCCCCAGCGACGCCTTGCTAACAAAGGC
GATAGATGATGAGGAAGATCGCTTCCATGGTGTGCGCCTGCAGACTTCGCCCCCAATGGAACCCCTGAAC
TTTGGTTCCAGTTATATTGTGTCTAATTCTGCTAACCTGAAAGTAATGCCCAAGGAGTTGAAATTGTCCT
ACAGGAGCCCTGGAGAAATTCAGCACTTCTCAAAATTCTATGCTGGGCAGATGAAGGAACCCATTCAACT
TGAGATTACTGAAAAAAGACATGGGACTTTGGTGTGGGATACTGAGGTGAAGCCAGTGGATCTCCAGCTT
GTAGCTGCATCAGCCCCTCCTCCTTTCTCAGGTGCAGCCTTTGTGAAGGAGAACCACCGGCAACTCCAAG
CCAGGATGGGGGACCTGAAAGGGGTGCTCGATGATCTCCAAGACAATGAGGTTCTTACTGAGAATGAGAA
GGAGCTGGTGGAGCAGGAAAAGACACGGCAGAGCAAGAATGAGGCCTTGCTGAGCATGGTGGAGAAGAAA
GGGGACCTGGCCCTGGACGTGCTCTTCAGAAGCATTAGTGAAAGGGACCCTGCCCTCGTGTCCTATCTTA
GACAGCAGAATGGCATTGGTAGTGGGAGCAACGGCAGCAGCGGATCCGTGAGCAAGGGCGAGGAGGATAA
CATGGCCATCATCAAGGAGTTCATGCGCTTCAAGGTGCACATGGAGGGCTCCGTGAACGGCCACGAGTTC
GAGATCGAGGGCGAGGGCGAGGGCCGCCCCTACGAGGGCACCCAGACCGCCAAGCTGAAGGTGACCAAGG
GTGGCCCCCTGCCCTTCGCCTGGGACATCCTGTCCCCTCAGTTCATGTACGGCTCCAAGGCCTACGTGAA
GCACCCCGCCGACATCCCCGACTACTTGAAGCTGTCCTTCCCCGAGGGCTTCAAGTGGGAGCGCGTGATG
AACTTCGAGGACGGCGGCGTGGTGACCGTGACCCAGGACTCCTCCCTCCAGGACGGCGAGTTCATCTACA
AGGTGAAGCTGCGCGGCACCAACTTCCCCTCCGACGGCCCCGTAATGCAGAAGAAGACCATGGGCTGGGA
GGCCTCCTCCGAGCGGATGTACCCCGAGGACGGCGCCCTGAAGGGCGAGATCAAGCAGAGGCTGAAGCTG
AAGGACGGCGGCCACTACGACGCTGAGGTCAAGACCACCTACAAGGCCAAGAAGCCCGTGCAGCTGCCCG
GCGCCTACAACGTCAACATCAAGTTGGACATCACCTCCCACAACGAGGACTACACCATCGTGGAACAGTA
CGAACGCGCCGAGGGCCGCCACTCCACCGGCGGCATGGACGAGCTGTACAAGTAGTAATCTAGAGGGCCC
TATTCTATAGTGTCACCTAAATGCTAGAGCTCGCTGATCAGCCTCGACTGTGCCTTCTAGTTGCCAGCCA
TCTGTTGTTTGCCCCTCCCCCGTGCCTTCCTTGACCCTGGAAGGTGCCACTCCCACTGTCCTTTCCTAAT
AAAATGAGGAAATTGCATCGCATTGTCTGAGTAGGTGTCATTCTATTCTGGGGGGTGGGGTGGGGCAGTA
CAGCAAGGGGGAGGATTGGGAAGACAATAGCAGGCATGCTGGGGATGCGGTGGGCTCTATGGCTTCTGAG
GCGGAAAGAACCAGCTGGGGCTCTAGGGGGTATCCCC
[124 nt withheld, positions 6198-6321]
C
[91 nt withheld, positions 6323-6413]
A
[49 nt withheld, positions 6415-6463]
CCTTTGACGTTGGAGTCCACGTTCTTT
[37 nt withheld, positions 6491-6527]
ACCCTATCTCGGTCTATTCTTTTGATTTATAAGGGATTTTGCCGATTTCGGCCTATTGGTTAAAAAATGA
GCTGATTTAACAAAAATTTAACGCGAATTAATTCTGTGGAATGTGTGTCAGTTAGGGTGTGGAAAGTCCC
CAGGCTCCCCAGCAGGCAGAAGTATGCAAAGCATGCATCTCAATTAGTCAGCAACCAGGTGTGGAAAGTC
CCCAGGCTCCCCAGCAGGCAGAAGTATGCAAAGCATGCATCTCAATTAGTCAGCAACCATAGTCCCGCCC
CTAACTCCGCCCATCCCGCCCCTAACTCCGCCCAGTTCCGCCCATTCTCCGCCCCATGGC
Features (pLannotate 1.2.2; 22 found; start..end, strand, type, name):
    169..960     +  CDS            neo: KKA2_KLEPN - Also known as kan, nptII. Experimental evidence at protein level: Swiss-Prot protein existence level 1. Resistance to kanamycin, neomycin, paromomycin, ribostamycin, butirosin and gentamicin B. From Klebsiella pneumoniae.
    984..1142    +  CDS            ble (fragment): BLE_KLEPN - Experimental evidence at protein level: Swiss-Prot protein existence level 1. Binding protein with a strong affinity to the bleomycin family of antibiotics. Binds to CL990; an antimitotic-antibiotic compound. From Klebsiella pneumoniae.
   1137..1258    +  polyA_signal   SV40 poly(A) signal: SV40 polyadenylation signal
   1331..1347    -  protein_bind   lac operator: The lac repressor binds to the lac operator to inhibit transcription in E. coli. This inhibition can be relieved by adding lactose or isopropyl-β-D-thiogalactopyranoside (IPTG). lac repressor encoded by lacI
   1355..1385    -  promoter       lac promoter: promoter for the E. coli lac operon
   1400..1421    -  protein_bind   CAP binding site: CAP binding activates transcription in the presence of cAMP. E. coli catabolite activator protein
   1434..1526    -  CDS            lacI (fragment): lac repressor; lacI; The lac repressor binds to the lac operator to inhibit transcription in E. coli. This inhibition can be relieved by adding lactose or isopropyl-β-D-thiogalactopyranoside (IPTG).
   1709..2297    -  rep_origin     ori: high-copy-number ColE1/pMB1/pBR322/pUC origin of replication
   2468..3328    -  CDS            AmpR: β-lactamase; bla; confers resistance to ampicillin, carbenicillin, and related antibiotics
   3329..3433    -  promoter       AmpR promoter: bla
   3492..3544    -  misc_feature   bom (fragment): basis of mobility region from pBR322
   3699..4078    +  enhancer       CMV enhancer: human cytomegalovirus immediate early enhancer
   4079..4282    +  promoter       CMV promoter: human cytomegalovirus (CMV) immediate early promoter
   4278..4311    +  LTR            5' LTR (truncated) (fragment): truncated 5' long terminal repeat (LTR) from HIV-1
   4327..4345    +  promoter       T7 promoter: promoter for bacteriophage T7 RNA polymerase
   4402..5121    +  CDS            CARD8 (fragment): CARD8_HUMAN - Also known as DACAR From Homo sapiens (Human).
   5158..5865    +  CDS            mCherry: monomeric derivative of DsRed fluorescent protein (Shaner et al., 2004) mammalian codon-optimized
   5884..5902    -  promoter       SP6 promoter: promoter for bacteriophage SP6 RNA polymerase
   5928..6039    +  polyA_signal   bGH poly(A) signal: bovine growth hormone polyadenylation signal
   6156..6177    +  promoter       SV40 promoter (fragment): SV40 enhancer and early promoter
   6198..6626    +  rep_origin     f1 ori (sequence partly withheld): f1 bacteriophage origin of replication; arrow indicates direction of (+) strand synthesis
   6640..102     +  promoter       SV40 promoter (across the origin): SV40 enhancer and early promoter
