[The description below was written by a language model from this plasmid's Addgene catalogue record and pLannotate feature annotations shown in this document.]
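Description:
pcDNA3.1 6B CARD8 UPA-CARD-mCherry Y527A is a mammalian expression plasmid built on the pcDNA3.1 LIC 6B backbone, into which the insert was introduced by ligation-independent cloning. It is propagated in E. coli as a high-copy plasmid through a ColE1/pUC-type origin and is selected with ampicillin via the β-lactamase gene and its own promoter. An f1 origin is also present. For selection in mammalian cells, the 6,867 nt sequence carries a neomycin/kanamycin phosphotransferase gene driven by the SV40 enhancer/early promoter and terminated by an SV40 polyadenylation signal. The short annotated fragments of ble, lacI, bom and an HIV-1 LTR appear to be backbone remnants or chance matches rather than functional parts.

The expression cassette uses the human cytomegalovirus immediate-early enhancer and promoter, followed by a T7 promoter, to drive a fragment of human CARD8 of about 720 bp. According to the catalogue entry, this fragment corresponds to the UPA and CARD portions of the protein. It is followed by a mammalian codon-optimized mCherry coding sequence, giving a C-terminal red fluorescent tag, and transcription ends at a bovine growth hormone polyadenylation signal. An SP6 promoter sits in reverse orientation downstream of the insert. The CARD8 fragment carries the Y527A substitution, which the record describes as a filament-deficient mutation. The construct is intended for imaging in transfected mammalian cells, where the mCherry fusion allows the localization and assembly behaviour of the mutant UPA-CARD to be observed, in the context of studies of filament formation in the CARD8 inflammasome.
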