Addgene plasmid #164018: pcDNA3.1 6B CARD8 UPA-CARD-mCherry Y527A
Purpose: Mammalian expression vector encoding CARD8 UPA-CARD (filament-deficient mutation) with a C-terminal mCherry tag for imaging
Depositing lab: Hao Wu. Depositing organization: Boston Children's Hospital. Publication: Mechanism of filament formation in UPA-promoted CARD8 and NLRP1 inflammasomes. Robert Hollingsworth L, David L, Li Y, Griswold AR, Ruan J, Sharif H, Fontana P, Orth-He EL, Fu TM, Bachovchin DA, Wu H. Nat Commun. 2021 Jan 8;12(1):189. doi: 10.1038/s41467-020-20320-y. PubMed 33420033.
Backbone
  Vector backbone: pcDNA3.1 LIC 6B
  Vector type: Mammalian Expression
Growth in bacteria
  Bacterial resistance: Ampicillin, 100 μg/mL
  Growth temperature: 37°C
  Growth strain: DH5alpha
  Copy number: High Copy
Gene/Insert
  Gene/Insert name: CARD8
  Species: H. sapiens (human)
  Mutation: Y527A
  Entrez Gene: CARD8 (a.k.a. CARDINAL, DACAR, DAKAR, NDPP, NDPP1, TUCAN)
  Tag / fusion protein: mCherry (C terminal on insert)
  Cloning method: Ligation Independent Cloning
Terms and licenses: Academic/Nonprofit Terms; Industry Terms: Not Available to Industry
How to cite: pcDNA3.1 6B CARD8 UPA-CARD-mCherry Y527A was a gift from Hao Wu (Addgene plasmid # 164018 ; http://n2t.net/addgene:164018 ; RRID:Addgene_164018)
