>Addgene plasmid #164018 | pcDNA3.1 6B CARD8 UPA-CARD-mCherry Y527A | depositor partial sequence | sequence record 318237 | Insert sequence
TCTCTGATGGGCATCCTGCTGCGGATCGCCAGTGGGACTCGCCTCTCCATCCCCATCACTTCCAACACAT
TGATCTATTATCACCCCCACCCCGAAGATATTAAGTTCCACTTGTACCTTGTCCCCAGCGACGCCTTGCT
AACAAAGGCGATAGATGATGAGGAAGATCGCTTCCATGGTGTGCGCCTGCAGACTTCGCCCCCAATGGAA
CCCCTGAACTTTGGTTCCAGTTATATTGTGTCTAATTCTGCTAACCTGAAAGTAATGCCCAAGGAGTTGA
AATTGTCCTACAGGAGCCCTGGAGAAATTCAGCACTTCTCAAAATTCTATGCTGGGCAGATGAAGGAACC
CATTCAACTTGAGATTACTGAAAAAAGACATGGGACTTTGGTGTGGGATACTGAGGTGAAGCCAGTGGAT
CTCCAGCTTGTAGCTGCATCAGCCCCTCCTCCTTTCTCAGGTGCAGCCTTTGTGAAGGAGAACCACCGGC
AACTCCAAGCCAGGATGGGGGACCTGAAAGGGGTGCTCGATGATCTCCAAGACAATGAGGTTCTTACTGA
GAATGAGAAGGAGCTGGTGGAGCAGGAAAAGACACGGCAGAGCAAGAATGAGGCCTTGCTGAGCATGGTG
GAGAAGAAAGGGGACCTGGCCCTGGACGTGCTCTTCAGAAGCATTAGTGAAAGGGACCCTGCCCTCGTGT
CCTATCTTAGACAGCAGAATTTG
